Addgene plasmid #38223: pTH743-CEN-RLuc/slowstaCFLuc
Depositing lab: Tobias von der Haar. Depositing organization: London and South East University Group (LASE). Publication: Translation elongation can control translation initiation on eukaryotic mRNAs. Chu D, Kazana E, Bellanger N, Singh T, Tuite MF, von der Haar T. EMBO J. 2014 Jan 1;33(1):21-34. doi: 10.1002/embj.201385651. Epub 2013 Dec 19. PubMed 24357599.
Backbone
  Vector backbone: pCENBEVY-U
  Backbone size w/o insert (bp): 7122
  Total vector size (bp): 9692
  Modifications to backbone: A mutated GCN4 leader sequence (containing uORF 1 as the sole remaining uORF) was introduced into the BamHI site of this vector. mRNAs expressed from the TDH3 (GPD) promoter therefore contain inefficient 5'-UTRs.
  Vector type: Yeast Expression
  Selectable markers: URA3
Growth in bacteria
  Bacterial resistance: Ampicillin, 100 μg/mL
  Growth temperature: 37°C
  Growth strain: DH5alpha
  Copy number: High Copy
Gene/Insert 1
  Gene/Insert name: Firefly Luciferase (alt name: FLuc)
  Species: Photinus pyralis
  Insert size (bp): 1644
  Mutation: The last three codons of the full-length Firefly luciferase gene have been deleted to yield a luciferase variant which is fully functional, but no longer localises to peroxisomes.
  GenBank ID: AF043450
  Promoter: TDH3 (=GPD)
  Cloning method: Restriction Enzyme; 5′ cloning site BamHI (not destroyed); 3′ cloning site SalI (not destroyed)
  Sequencing primers: 5′ n/a; 3′ M13f
Gene/Insert 2
  Gene/Insert name: Renilla luciferase (alt name: RLuc)
  Species: Synthetic; Renilla reniformis
  Insert size (bp): 942
  GenBank ID: AF043450.1
  Promoter: ADH1
  Cloning method: Restriction Enzyme; 5′ cloning site XmaI (not destroyed); 3′ cloning site EcoRI (not destroyed)
  Sequencing primers: 5′ n/a; 3′ M13r
Resource information
  A portion of this plasmid was derived from a plasmid made by: The RLuc and FLuc genes originated from a plasmid kindly provided by Dr David Bedwell (University of Alabama, Birmingham). Salas-Marco J, Bedwell DM (2004) Molecular and Cellular Biology 24:7769-7778.
Terms and licenses: Academic/Nonprofit Terms; Industry Terms: Not Available to Industry
How to cite: pTH743-CEN-RLuc/slowstaCFLuc was a gift from Tobias von der Haar (Addgene plasmid # 38223 ; http://n2t.net/addgene:38223 ; RRID:Addgene_38223)
