[The description below was written by a language model from this plasmid's Addgene catalogue record and pLannotate feature annotations shown in this document.]
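Description:
pTH743-CEN-RLuc/slowstaCFLuc is a 9.7 kb dual-luciferase yeast expression plasmid built on the centromeric shuttle backbone pCENBEVY-U. In Saccharomyces cerevisiae it is maintained through a CEN6/ARS element, which normally gives stable low-copy inheritance, and is selected by the URA3 auxotrophic marker (also counterselectable with 5-FOA). In E. coli it replicates at high copy from a ColE1/pUC-type origin under ampicillin selection. An f1 origin and remnants of pBluescript-style cloning elements (lac promoter/operator, lacZα fragment, T3 and T7 promoters) are also present.

The payload is a divergent, bidirectional expression unit. The ADH1 promoter drives Renilla luciferase in one direction, terminated by the ADH2 terminator, while the TDH3 (GPD) promoter drives firefly luciferase in the other, terminated by the ADH1 terminator. The firefly gene lacks its last three codons, giving an enzyme that is fully active but no longer targeted to peroxisomes. A mutated GCN4 leader retaining only uORF1 was inserted at the BamHI site, so transcripts from the TDH3 promoter carry an inefficient 5′-UTR. This leader probably accounts for the unannotated gap of about 500 bp between the promoter and the luciferase coding sequence in the feature table. The "slowstaCFLuc" part of the name is not explained in the record, so the particular firefly sequence variant it denotes cannot be stated.

Renilla luciferase provides an internal normalisation control against which firefly output can be measured. The associated publication concerns how translation elongation can influence translation initiation on eukaryotic mRNAs, consistent with use as a quantitative reporter of translational efficiency in yeast.
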