Features (pLannotate 1.2.2; 27 found; start..end, strand, type, name):
     70..573     -  misc_feature   CEN/ARS: S. cerevisiae CEN6 centromere fused to an autonomously replicating sequence
    610..714     +  promoter       AmpR promoter: bla
    715..1575    +  CDS            AmpR: β-lactamase; bla; confers resistance to ampicillin, carbenicillin, and related antibiotics
   1746..2334    +  rep_origin     ori: high-copy-number ColE1/pMB1/pBR322/pUC origin of replication
   2517..2609    +  CDS            lacI (fragment): lac repressor; lacI; The lac repressor binds to the lac operator to inhibit transcription in E. coli. This inhibition can be relieved by adding lactose or isopropyl-β-D-thiogalactopyranoside (IPTG).
   2622..2643    +  protein_bind   CAP binding site: CAP binding activates transcription in the presence of cAMP. E. coli catabolite activator protein
   2658..2688    +  promoter       lac promoter: promoter for the E. coli lac operon
   2696..2712    +  protein_bind   lac operator: The lac repressor binds to the lac operator to inhibit transcription in E. coli. This inhibition can be relieved by adding lactose or isopropyl-β-D-thiogalactopyranoside (IPTG). lac repressor encoded by lacI
   2757..2775    +  promoter       T3 promoter: promoter for bacteriophage T3 RNA polymerase
   2788..2809    -  misc_feature   MCS (fragment): pBluescript multiple cloning site
   2824..3123    -  terminator     ADH2 terminator: transcription terminator for the S. cerevisiae alcohol dehydrogenase 2 (ADH2) gene
   3154..4086    -  CDS            LUCI_RENRE: Experimental evidence at protein level: Swiss-Prot protein existence level 1. Upon binding the substrate, the enzyme catalyzes an oxygenation, producing a very short-lived hydroperoxide that cyclizes into a dioxetanone structure, which collapses, releasing a CO(2) molecule. The spontaneous breakdown of the dioxetanone releases the energy (about 50 kcal/mole) that is necessary to generate the excited state of the coelenteramide product, which is the singlet form of the monoanion. In vivo the product undergoes the process of nonradiative energy transfer to an accessory protein, a green fluoresce
   4094..4486    -  promoter       ADH1 promoter: S. cerevisiae ADH1; promoter for alcohol dehydrogenase 1
   4499..5143    +  promoter       GAP promoter: S. cerevisiae TDH3; promoter for glyceraldehyde-3-phosphate dehydrogenase
   5657..7298    +  CDS            luciferase (fragment): firefly luciferase; luc
   7300..7324    +  misc_feature   MCS (fragment): pUC18/19 multiple cloning site
   7318..7452    +  CDS            ADH1 (fragment): ADH1_YEAST - Also known as ADC1. Experimental evidence at protein level: Swiss-Prot protein existence level 1. This isozyme preferentially catalyzes the conversion of primary unbranched alcohols to their corresponding aldehydes. Also shows activity toward secondary alcohols. From Saccharomyces cerevisiae (strain ATCC 204508 / S288c) (Baker's yeast).
   7456..7643    +  terminator     ADH1 terminator: S. cerevisiae ADH1; transcription terminator for the S. cerevisiae alcohol dehydrogenase 1 (ADH1) gene
   7676..7700    -  misc_feature   MCS (fragment): pBluescript multiple cloning site
   7709..7727    -  promoter       T7 promoter: promoter for bacteriophage T7 RNA polymerase
   7730..7887    +  CDS            lacZα (fragment): LacZα fragment of β-galactosidase; lacZ fragment
   7895..8350    +  rep_origin     f1 ori (sequence partly withheld): f1 bacteriophage origin of replication; arrow indicates direction of (+) strand synthesis
   8351..8400    -  misc_feature   bom (fragment): basis of mobility region from pBR322
   8479..9282    -  CDS            URA3: orotidine-5'-phosphate decarboxylase, required for uracil biosynthesis; S. cerevisiae URA3; yeast auxotrophic marker, counterselectable with 5-fluoroorotic acid (5-FOA)
   9283..9498    -  promoter       URA3 promoter: S. cerevisiae URA3
   9509..9556    -  misc_feature   bom (fragment): basis of mobility region from pBR322
   9658..1       -  CDS            rop (fragment) (across the origin): Rop protein, which maintains plasmids at low copy number; rop
>Addgene plasmid #38223 | pTH743-CEN-RLuc/slowstaCFLuc | depositor full sequence | sequence record 48303 | pTH743-CEN-RLuc/slowstaCFLuc sequence 9692 bps
GACGAAAGGGCCTCGTGATACGCCTATTTTTATAGGTTAATGTCATGATAATAATGGTTTCTTAGGACGG
ATCGCTTGCCTGTAACTTACACGCGCCTCGTATCTTTTAATGATGGAATAATTTGGGAATTTACTCTGTG
TTTATTTATTTTTATGTTTTGTATTTGGATTTTAGAAAGTAAATAAAGAAGGTAGAAGAGTTACGGAATG
AAGAAAAAAAAATAAACAAAGGTTTAAAAAATTTCAACAAAAAGCGTACTTTACATATATATTTATTAGA
CAAGAAAAGCAGATTAAATAGATATACATTCGATTAACGATAAGTAAAATGTAAAATCACAGGATTTTCG
TGTGTGGTCTTCTACACAGACAAGATGAAACAATTCGGCATTAATACCTGAGAGCAGGAAGAGCAAGATA
AAAGGTAGTATTTGTTGGCGATCCCCCTAGAGTCTTTTACATCTTCGGAAAACAAAAACTATTTTTTCTT
TAATTTCTTTTTTTACTTTCTATTTTTAATTTATATATTTATATTAAAAAATTTAAATTATAATTATTTT
TATAGCACGTGATGAAAAGGACCCAGGTGGCACTTTTCGGGGAAATGTGCGCGGAACCCCTATTTGTTTA
TTTTTCTAAATACATTCAAATATGTATCCGCTCATGAGACAATAACCCTGATAAATGCTTCAATAATATT
GAAAAAGGAAGAGTATGAGTATTCAACATTTCCGTGTCGCCCTTATTCCCTTTTTTGCGGCATTTTGCCT
TCCTGTTTTTGCTCACCCAGAAACGCTGGTGAAAGTAAAAGATGCTGAAGATCAGTTGGGTGCACGAGTG
GGTTACATCGAACTGGATCTCAACAGCGGTAAGATCCTTGAGAGTTTTCGCCCCGAAGAACGTTTTCCAA
TGATGAGCACTTTTAAAGTTCTGCTATGTGGCGCGGTATTATCCCGTATTGACGCCGGGCAAGAGCAACT
CGGTCGCCGCATACACTATTCTCAGAATGACTTGGTTGAGTACTCACCAGTCACAGAAAAGCATCTTACG
GATGGCATGACAGTAAGAGAATTATGCAGTGCTGCCATAACCATGAGTGATAACACTGCGGCCAACTTAC
TTCTGACAACGATCGGAGGACCGAAGGAGCTAACCGCTTTTTTTCACAACATGGGGGATCATGTAACTCG
CCTTGATCGTTGGGAACCGGAGCTGAATGAAGCCATACCAAACGACGAGCGTGACACCACGATGCCTGTA
GCAATGGCAACAACGTTGCGCAAACTATTAACTGGCGAACTACTTACTCTAGCTTCCCGGCAACAATTAA
TAGACTGGATGGAGGCGGATAAAGTTGCAGGACCACTTCTGCGCTCGGCCCTTCCGGCTGGCTGGTTTAT
TGCTGATAAATCTGGAGCCGGTGAGCGTGGGTCTCGCGGTATCATTGCAGCACTGGGGCCAGATGGTAAG
CCCTCCCGTATCGTAGTTATCTACACGACGGGCAGTCAGGCAACTATGGATGAACGAAATAGACAGATCG
CTGAGATAGGTGCCTCACTGATTAAGCATTGGTAACTGTCAGACCAAGTTTACTCATATATACTTTAGAT
TGATTTAAAACTTCATTTTTAATTTAAAAGGATCTAGGTGAAGATCCTTTTTGATAATCTCATGACCAAA
ATCCCTTAACGTGAGTTTTCGTTCCACTGAGCGTCAGACCCCGTAGAAAAGATCAAAGGATCTTCTTGAG
ATCCTTTTTTTCTGCGCGTAATCTGCTGCTTGCAAACAAAAAAACCACCGCTACCAGCGGTGGTTTGTTT
GCCGGATCAAGAGCTACCAACTCTTTTTCCGAAGGTAACTGGCTTCAGCAGAGCGCAGATACCAAATACT
GTCCTTCTAGTGTAGCCGTAGTTAGGCCACCACTTCAAGAACTCTGTAGCACCGCCTACATACCTCGCTC
TGCTAATCCTGTTACCAGTGGCTGCTGCCAGTGGCGATAAGTCGTGTCTTACCGGGTTGGACTCAAGACG
ATAGTTACCGGATAAGGCGCAGCGGTCGGGCTGAACGGGGGGTTCGTGCACACAGCCCAGCTTGGAGCGA
ACGACCTACACCGAACTGAGATACCTACAGCGTGAGCATTGAGAAAGCGCCACGCTTCCCGAAGGGAGAA
AGGCGGACAGGTATCCGGTAAGCGGCAGGGTCGGAACAGGAGAGCGCACGAGGGAGCTTCCAGGGGGGAA
CGCCTGGTATCTTTATAGTCCTGTCGGGTTTCGCCACCTCTGACTTGAGCGTCGATTTTTGTGATGCTCG
TCAGGGGGGCCGAGCCTATGGAAAAACGCCAGCAACGCGGCCTTTTTACGGTTCCTGGCCTTTTGCTGGC
CTTTTGCTCACATGTTCTTTCCTGCGTTATCCCCTGATTCTGTGGATAACCGTATTACCGCCTTTGAGTG
AGCTGATACCGCTCGCCGCAGCCGAACGACCGAGCGCAGCGAGTCAGTGAGCGAGGAAGCGGAAGAGCGC
CCAATACGCAAACCGCCTCTCCCCGCGCGTTGGCCGATTCATTAATGCAGCTGGCACGACAGGTTTCCCG
ACTGGAAAGCGGGCAGTGAGCGCAACGCAATTAATGTGAGTTACCTCACTCATTAGGCACCCCAGGCTTT
ACACTTTATGCTTCCGGCTCCTATGTTGTGTGGAATTGTGAGCGGATAACAATTTCACACAGGAAACAGC
TATGACCATGATTACGCCAAGCTCGGAATTAACCCTCACTAAAGGGAACAAAAGCTGGGTACCGGGCCCC
CCCTCGAGGGCATGCGAAGGAAAATGAGAAATATCGAGGGAGACGATTCAGAGGAGCAGGACAAACTATA
ACCGACTGTTTGTTGGAGGATGCCGTACATAACGAACACTGCTGAAGCTACCATGTCTACAGTTTAGAGG
AATGGGTACAACTCACAGGCGAGGGATGGTGTTCACTCGTGCTAGCAAACGCGGTGGGAGCAAAAAGTAG
AATATTATCTTTTATTCGTGAAACTTCGAACACTGTCATCTAAAGATGCTATATACTAATATAGGCATAC
TTGATAATGGAAACTATAAATCGTGAAGGCATAGGAGATCCGCTTATTTAGAAGTGTCGAATTCTTACGA
CATTTGTTCATTTTTGAGAACTCGCTCAACGAACGATTTGATATATTTTCCCATTTCATCAGGTGCATCT
TCTTGCGAAAAATGAAGACCTTTTACTTTGACAAATTCAGTATTAGGAAACTTCTTGGCACCTTCAACAA
TAGCATTGGAAAAGAATCCTGGGTCCGATTCAATAAACATTTTTGGTAAATCATCACTTGCACGTAGATA
AGCATTATAATTCCTAACAATTTGTACAACGTCAGGTTTACCACCTTTTACTAACGGGATTTCACGAGGC
CATGATAATGTTGGACGACGAACTTCACCTTTCTCTTTGAATGGTTCAAGATATGCTGCAAATTCTTCTG
GTTCTAACTTTCTCATGATTTTTGATGGCAACATGGTTTCCACGAAGAAGTTATTCTCCAAAACCATTTT
TTCTCCTTCTTCAGATTTGATCAACGCAATATCTTCTTCAATATCAGGCCATTCATCCCATGATTCAATC
ACATCTACTACACTTTCAGCGTGAACTATTGCTTTGATCTTATCTTGATGCTCATAGCTATAATGAAATG
CCAAACAAGCACCCCAATCATGGCCGACAAAAATGATCTTCTTTGGTAAATTAAGAAGTTCAAACCATGC
AGTAAGATATTTGTAATGATCAAGTAACCTATAAGAACCATTACCAGATTTGCCTGATTTGCCCATACCA
ATAAGGTCTGGTATAATACACCGCGCTACTGGCTCAATATGTGGCACAACATGTCGCCATAAATAAGAAG
AGGCCGCGTTACCATGTAAAAAAATAACAGCATTTTCTGCATGTTTTTCTGAATCATAATAATTAATAAA
TGAATCAAGAACATTCATTTGTTTACATCTGGCCCACCACTGCGGACCAGTTATCATCCGTTTCCTTTGT
TCTGGATCATAAACTTTCGAAGTCATCCCGGGGAGTTGATTGTATGCTTGGTATAGCTTGAAATATTGTG
CAGAAAAAGAAACAAGGAAGAAAGGGAACGAGAACAATGACGAGGAAACAAAAGATTAATAATTGCAGGT
CTATTTATACTTGATAGCAAAGCGGCAAACTTTTTTTATTTCAAATTCAAGTAACTGGAAGGAAGGCCGT
ATACCGTTGCTCATTAGAGAGTAGTGTGCGTGAATGAAGGAAGGAAAAAGTTTCGTGTGTTCGAAGATAC
CCCTCATCAGCTCTGGAACAACGACATCTGTTGGTGCTGTCTTTGTCGTTAATTTTTTCCTTTAGTGTCT
TCCATCATTTTTTTTGTCATTGCGGATATGGTGAGACAACAACGGGGGAGAGAGAAAAGAAAAAAAAAGA
AAAGAATCCGGGAGTTTATCATTATCAATACTGCCATTTCAAAGAATACGTAAATAATTAATAGTAGTGA
TTTTCCTAACTTTATTTAGTCAAAAAATTAGCCTTTTAATTCTGCTGTAACCCGTACATGCCCAAAATAG
GGGGCGGGTTACACAGAATATATAACATCGTAGGTGTCTGGGTGAACAGTTTATTCCTGGCATCCACTAA
ATATAATGGAGCCCGCTTTTTAAGCTGGCATCCAGAAAAAAAAAGAATCCCAGCACCAAAATATTGTTTT
CTTCACCAACCATCAGTTCATAGGTCCATTCTCTTAGCGCAACTACAGAGAACAGGGGCACAAACAGGCA
AAAAACGGGCACAACCTCAATGGAGTGATGCAACCTGCCTGGAGTAAATGATGACACAAGGCAATTGACC
CACGCATGTATCTATCTCATTTTCTTACACCTTCTATTACCTTCTGCTCTCTCTGATTTGGAAAAAGCTG
AAAAAAAAGGTTGAAACCAGTTCCCTGAAATTATTCCCCTACTTGACTAATAAGTATATAAAGAACGGTA
GGTATTGATTGTAATTCTGTAAATCTATTTCTTAAACTTCTTAAATTCTACTTTTATAGTTAGTCTTTTT
TTTAGTTTTAAAACACCAAGAACTTAGTTTCGACGGATCTAGTTTCACTAGCGAATTATACAACTCACCA
GCCACACAGCTCACTCATCTACTTCGCAATCAAAACAAAATATTTTATTTTAGTTCAGTTTATTAAGTTA
TTATCAGTATCGTATTAAAAAATTAAAGATCATTGAAAAATGGCTTGCTAAACCGATTATATTTTGTTTT
TAAAGTAGATTATTATTAGAAAATTATTAAGAGAATTCTGTGTTAAATTTATTGAAAGAGAAAATTTATT
TTCCCTTATTAATTAAAGTCCTTTACTTTTTTTGAAAACTGTCAGTTTTTTGAAGAGTTATTTGTTTTGT
TACCAATTGCTATCAGGTACCCGTAGAATTTTATTCAAGATCTTTCCGTAACGGTTACCTTTCTGTCAAA
TTATCCAGGTTTACTCGCCAATAAAAATTTCCCTATACTATCATTAATTAAATCATTATTATTACTAAAG
TTTTGTTTACCAATTTGTCTGCTCAAGAAAATAAATTAAATACAAATAAAGGATCCATGGAAGACGCCAA
AAACATAAAGAAAGGCCCGGCGCCATTCTATCCTCTAGAGGATGGAACCGCTGGAGAGCAACTGCATAAG
GCTATGAAGAGATACGCCCTGGTTCCTGGAACAATTGCTTTTACAGATGCACATATCGAGGTGAACATCA
CGTACGCGGAATACTTCGAAATGTCCGTTCGGTTGGCAGAAGCTATGAAACGATATGGGCTGAATACAAA
TCACAGAATCGTCGTATGCAGTGAAAACTCTCTTCAATTCTTTATGCCGGTGTTGGGCGCGTTATTTATC
GGAGTTGCAGTTGCGCCCGCGAACGACATTTATAATGAACGTGAATTGCTCAACAGTATGAACATTTCGC
AGCCTACCGTAGTGTTTGTTTCCAAAAAGGGGTTGCAAAAAATTTTGAACGTGCAAAAAAAATTACCAAT
AATCCAGAAAATTATTATCATGGATTCTAAAACGGATTACCAGGGATTTCAGTCGATGTACACGTTCGTC
ACATCTCATCTACCTCCCGGTTTTAATGAATACGATTTTGTACCAGAGTCCTTTGATCGTGACAAAACAA
TTGCACTGATAATGAATTCCTCTGGATCTACTGGGTTACCTAAGGGTGTGGCCCTTCCGCATAGAACTGC
CTGCGTCAGATTCTCGCATGCCAGAGATCCTATTTTTGGCAATCAAATCATTCCGGATACTGCGATTTTA
AGTGTTGTTCCATTCCATCACGGTTTTGGAATGTTTACTACACTCGGATATTTGATATGTGGATTTCGAG
TCGTCTTAATGTATAGATTTGAAGAAGAGCTGTTTTTACGATCCCTTCAGGATTACAAAATTCAAAGTGC
GTTGCTAGTACCAACCCTATTTTCATTCTTCGCCAAAAGCACTCTGATTGACAAATACGATTTATCTAAT
TTACACGAAATTGCTTCTGGGGGCGCACCTCTTTCGAAAGAAGTCGGGGAAGCGGTTGCAAAACGCTTCC
ATCTTCCAGGGATACGACAAGGATATGGGCTCACTGAGACTACATCAGCTATTCTGATTACACCCGAGGG
GGATGATAAACCGGGCGCGGTCGGTAAAGTTGTTCCATTTTTTGAAGCGAAGGTTGTGGATCTGGATACC
GGGAAAACGCTGGGCGTTAATCAGAGAGGCGAATTATGTGTCAGAGGACCTATGATTATGTCCGGTTATG
TAAACAATCCGGAAGCGACCAACGCCTTGATTGACAAGGATGGATGGCTACATTCTGGAGACATAGCTTA
CTGGGACGAAGACGAACACTTCTTCATAGTTGACCGCTTGAAGTCTTTAATTAAATACAAAGGATATCAG
GTGGCCCCCGCTGAATTGGAATCGATATTGTTACAACACCCCAACATCTTCGACGCGGGCGTGGCAGGTC
TTCCCGACGATGACGCCGGTGAACTTCCCGCCGCCGTTGTTGTTTTGGAGCACGGAAAGACGATGACGGA
AAAAGAGATCGTGGATTACGTCGCCAGTCAAGTAACAACCGCGAAAAAGTTGCGCGGAGGAGTTGTGTTT
GTGGACGAAGTACCGAAAGGTCTTACCGGAAAACTCGACGCAAGAAAAATCAGAGAGATCCTCATAAAGG
CCAAGAAGGGCGGAAAGTAAGTCGACCTGCAGGCATGCAAGCTTTGGACTTCTTCGCCAGAGGTTTGGTC
AAGTCTCCAATCAAGGTTGTCGGCTTGTCTACCTTGCCAGAAATTTACGAAAAGATGGAAAAGGGTCAAA
TCGTTGGTAGATACGTTGTTGACACTTCTAAATAAGCGAATTTCTTATGATTTATGATTTTTATTATTAA
ATAAGTTATAAAAAAAATAAGTGTATACAAATTTTAAAGTGACTCTTAGGTTTTAAAACGAAAATTCTTA
TTCTTGAGTAACTCTTTCCTGTAGGTCAGGTTGCTTTCTCAGGTATAGCATGAGGTCGCTCTTATTGACC
ACACCTCTACCGGCATGCCGGTCGAAATTCCCCTACCCTATGAAAAGCGGCCGCCACCGCGGTGGAGCTC
CAATTCGCCCTATAGTGAGTCGTATTACAATTCACTGGCCGTCGTTTTACAACGTCGTGACTGGGAAAAC
CCTGGCGTTACCCAACTTAATCGCCTTGCAGCACATCCCCCCTTCGCCAGCTGGCGTAATAGCGAAGAGG
CCCGCACCGATCGCCCTTCCCAACAGTTGCGCAGCCTGAATGGCGAATGGCGCG
[124 nt withheld, positions 7895-8018]
C
[91 nt withheld, positions 8020-8110]
A
[49 nt withheld, positions 8112-8160]
CCTTTGACGTTGGAGTCCACGTTCTTT
[37 nt withheld, positions 8188-8224]
ACCCTATCTCGGTCTATTCTTTTGATTTATAAGGGATTTTGCCGATTTCGGCCTATTGGTTAAAAAATGA
GCTGATTTAACAAAAATTTAACGCGAATTTTAACAAAATATTAACGTTTACAATTTCCTGATGCGGTATT
TTCTCCTTACGCATCTGTGCGGTATTTCACACCGCAGGGTAATAACTGATATAATTAAATTGAAGCTCTA
ATTTGTGAGTTTAGTATACATGCATTTACTTATAATACAGTTTTTTAGTTTTGCTGGCCGCATCTTCTCA
AATATGCTTCCCAGCCTGCTTTTCTGTAACGTTCACCCTCTACCTTAGCATCCCTTCCCTTTGCAAATAG
TCCTCTTCCAACAATAATAATGTCAGATCCTGTAGAGACCACATCATCCACGGTTCTATACTGTTGACCC
AATGCGTCTCCCTTGTCATCTAAACCCACACCGGGTGTCATAATCAACCAATCGTAACCTTCATCTCTTC
CACCCATGTCTCTTTGAGCAATAAAGCCGATAACAAAATCTTTGTCGCTCTTCGCAATGTCAACAGTACC
CTTAGTATATTCTCCAGTAGATAGGGAGCCCTTGCATGACAATTCTGCTAACATCAAAAGGCCTCTAGGT
TCCTTTGTTACTTCTTCTGCCGCCTGCTTCAAACCGCTAACAATACCTGGGCCCACCACACCGTGTGCAT
TCGTAATGTCTGCCCATTCTGCTATTCTGTATACACCCGCAGAGTACTGCAATTTGACTGTATTACCAAT
GTCAGCAAATTTTCTGTCTTCGAAGAGTAAAAAATTGTACTTGGCGGATAATGCCTTTAGCGGCTTAACT
GTGCCCTCCATGGAAAAATCAGTCAAGATATCCACATGTGTTTTTAGTAAACAAATTTTGGGACCTAATG
CTTCAACTAACTCCAGTAATTCCTTGGTGGTACGAACATCCAATGAAGCACACAAGTTTGTTTGCTTTTC
GTGCATGATATTAAATAGCTTGGCAGCAACAGGACTAGGATGAGTAGCAGCACGTTCCTTATATGTAGCT
TTCGACATGATTTATCTTCGTTTCCTGCAGGTTTTTGTTCTGTGCAGTTGGGTTAAGAATACTGGGCAAT
TTCATGTTTCTTCAACACTACATATGCGTATATATACCAATCTAAGTCTGTGCTCCTTCCTTCGTTCTTC
CTTCTGTTCGGAGATTACCGAATCAAAAAAATTTCAAAGAAACCGAAATCAAAAAAAAGAATAAAAAAAA
AATGATGAATTGAATTGAAAAGCGTGGTGCACTCTCAGTACAATCTGCTCTGATGCCGCATAGTTAAGCC
AGCCCCGACACCCGCCAACACCCGCTGACGCGCCCTGACGGGCTTGTCTGCTCCCGGCATCCGCTTACAG
ACAAGCTGTGACCGTCTCCGGGAGCTGCATGTGTCAGAGGTTTTCACCGTCATCACCGAAACGCGCGA
