>Addgene plasmid #38223 | pTH743-CEN-RLuc/slowstaCFLuc | addgene partial sequence | sequence record 54595 | yADH1-F 5'-ATACGGCCTTCCTTCCAGTT-3'
GTTTGCTGTCTTGCTATCAAGTATAAATAGACCTGCAATTATTAATCTTTTGTTTCCTCGCTCATTGTTC
TCGTTCCCTTTCTTCCTTGTTTCTTTTTCTGCACAATATTTCAAGCTATACCAAGCTACAATCAACTCCC
CGGGATGACTTCGAAAGTTTATGATCCAGAACAAAGGAAACGGATGATAACTGGTCCGCAGTGGTGGGCC
AGATGTAAACAAATGAATGTTCTTGATTCATTTATTAATTATTATGATTCAGAAAAACATGCAGAAAATG
CTGTTATTTTTTTACATGGTAACGCGGCCTCTTCTTATTTATGGCGACATGTTGTGCCACATATTGAGCC
AGTAGCGCGGTGTATTATACCAGACCTTATTGGTATGGGCAAATCAGGCAAATCTGGTAATGGTTCTTAT
AGGTTACTTGATCATTACAAATATCTTACTGCATGGTTTGAACTTCTTAATTTACCAAAGAAGATCATTT
TTGTCGGCCATGATTGGGGTGCTTGTTTGGCATTTCATTATAGCTATGAGCATCAAGATAAGATCAAAGC
AATAGTTCACGCTGAAAGTGTAGTAGATGTGATTGAATCATGGGATGAATGGCCTGATATTGAAGAAGAT
ATTGCGTTGATCAAATCTGAAGAAGGAGAAAAAATGGTTTTGGAGAATAACTTCTTCGTGGAAACCATGT
TGCCATCAAAAATCATGAGAAAGTTAGAACCAGAAGAATTTGCAGCATATCTTGAACCATTCAAAGAGAA
AGGTGAAGTTCGTCGTCCAACATTATCATGGCCTC
