>Addgene plasmid #38223 | pTH743-CEN-RLuc/slowstaCFLuc | addgene partial sequence | sequence record 55167 | GPDpro-F 5'-CGGTAGGTATTGATTGTAATTCTG-3'
AATTCTACTTTTATAGTTAGTCTTTTTTTTAGTTTTAAAACACCAAGAACTTAGTTTCGACGGATCTAGT
TTCACTAGCGAATTATACAACTCACCAGCCACACAGCTCACTCATCTACTTCGCAATCAAAACAAAATAT
TTTATTTTAGTTCAGTTTATTAAGTTATTATCAGTATCGTATTAAAAAATTAAAGATCATTGAAAAATGG
CTTGCTAAACCGATTATATTTTGTTTTTAAAGTAGATTATTATTAGAAAATTATTAAGAGAATTCTGTGT
TAAATTTATTGAAAGAGAAAATTTATTTTCCCTTATTAATTAAAGTCCTTTACTTTTTTTGAAAACTGTC
AGTTTTTTGAAGAGTTATTTGTTTTGTTACCAATTGCTATCAGGTACCCGTAGAATTTTATTCAAGATCT
TTCCGTAACGGTTACCTTTCTGTCAAATTATCCAGGTTTACTCGCCAATAAAAATTTCCCTATACTATCA
TTAATTAAATCATTATTATTACTAAAGTTTTGTTTACCAATTTGTCTGCTCAAGAAAATAAATTAAATAC
AAATAAAGGATCCATGGAAGACGCCAAAAACATAAAGAAAGGCCCGGCGCCATTCTATCCTCTAGAGGAT
GGAACCGCTGGAGAGCAACTGCATAAGGCTATGAAGAGATACGCCCTGGTTCCTGGAACAATTGCTTTTA
CAGATGCACATATCGAGGTGAACATCACGTACGCGGAATACTTCGAAATGTCCGTTCGGTTGGCAGAAGC
TATGAAACGATATGGGCTGAATACAAATCACAGAATCGTCGTATGCAGTGAAAACTCTCTTCAATTCTTT
ATGCCGGTGTTGGGCG
